Addgene plasmid #101300: aCat DeltaTS (delta570 to 670 aa in aCat TS WT)
Purpose: FRET-based tension sensor (TS) technology to develop a probe for molecular-level tension across alphaE-catenin. See Depositor Comments for plasmid construction.
Depositing lab: Alpha Yap. Depositing organization: University of Queensland. Publication: Mammalian Diaphanous 1 Mediates a Pathway for E-cadherin to Stabilize Epithelial Barriers through Junctional Contractility. Acharya BR, Wu SK, Lieu ZZ, Parton RG, Grill SW, Bershadsky AD, Gomez GA, Yap AS. Cell Rep. 2017 Mar 21;18(12):2854-2867. doi: 10.1016/j.celrep.2017.02.078. PubMed 28329679.
Backbone
  Vector backbone: pEGFP-C1
  Vector type: Mammalian Expression
Growth in bacteria
  Bacterial resistance: Kanamycin, 50 μg/mL
  Growth temperature: 37°C
  Growth strain: DH5alpha
  Copy number: High Copy
Gene/Insert
  Gene/Insert name: alpha-Catenin
  Species: M. musculus (mouse)
  Mutation: Contains amino acids 1-509, 670-698, and 699-906 of alpha-Catenin
  Cloning method: Unknown
  Sequencing primers: 5′ Unknown
Terms and licenses: Academic/Nonprofit Terms; Industry Terms: Not Available to Industry
Depositor comments: For alpha-CatD-TS, the alpha-Cat-TS was digested with NheI and XmaI to cut out a fragment corresponding to 1-670 aa, and a PCR-amplified fragment corresponding to amino acids 1_509 from mouse aE-catenin was ligated back at the same restriction enzyme sites
How to cite: aCat DeltaTS (delta570 to 670 aa in aCat TS WT) was a gift from Alpha Yap (Addgene plasmid # 101300 ; http://n2t.net/addgene:101300 ; RRID:Addgene_101300)
