[The description below was written by a language model from this plasmid's Addgene catalogue record and pLannotate feature annotations shown in this document.]
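Description:
aCat DeltaTS is a mammalian expression plasmid built on the pEGFP-C1 backbone that encodes a deletion variant of a FRET-based tension sensor for mouse alphaE-catenin (Ctnna1). It replicates in bacteria from a high-copy ColE1/pUC-type origin and also carries an f1 origin. A single NeoR/KanR cassette, driven by tandem bacterial (bla) and SV40 early promoters and terminated by the HSV TK polyadenylation signal, gives kanamycin selection in E. coli and can support G418 selection in mammalian cells.

Expression is driven by the CMV immediate-early enhancer and promoter and terminated by the SV40 poly(A) signal. The annotated open reading frame begins with an N-terminal Ctnna1 fragment whose length fits residues 1-509, followed by mTFP1 (cyan donor) and mVenus (yellow acceptor) separated by a short unannotated gap, presumably the sensor's linker, although the record does not describe it. According to the catalogue entry, alpha-catenin residues 670-698 and 699-906 are also present. These segments are not called in the feature table, but unannotated stretches before mTFP1 and after mVenus could accommodate them. In this design the fluorophore pair sits inside the catenin, so mechanical load across the protein would alter FRET efficiency.

The depositor made the construct by excising the fragment encoding residues 1-670 from the wild-type sensor and replacing it with a PCR product encoding residues 1-509. The plasmid name instead gives the deletion as 570 to 670, a discrepancy the record does not resolve. The associated work concerns E-cadherin junctional contractility in epithelia. The specific role of the deletion variant relative to the wild-type sensor is not stated.
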