Features (pLannotate 1.2.2; 15 found; start..end, strand, type, name):
     14..602     +  rep_origin     ori: high-copy-number ColE1/pMB1/pBR322/pUC origin of replication
    777..1080    +  enhancer       CMV enhancer: human cytomegalovirus immediate early enhancer
   1081..1284    +  promoter       CMV promoter: human cytomegalovirus (CMV) immediate early promoter
   1313..2839    +  CDS            Ctnna1 (fragment): CTNA1_MOUSE - Also known as Catna1. Experimental evidence at protein level: Swiss-Prot protein existence level 1. Associates with the cytoplasmic domain of a variety of cadherins. The association of catenins to cadherins produces a complex which is linked to the actin filament network, and which seems to be of primary importance for cadherins cell-adhesion properties. Can associate with both E- and N-cadherins. Originally believed to be a stable component of E-cadherin/catenin adhesion complexes and to mediate the linkage of cadherins to the actin cytoskeleton at adherens junctions. In contras
   2933..3640    +  CDS            mTFP1: mTFP1 is a basic (constitutively fluorescent) cyan fluorescent protein published in 2006, derived from Clavularia sp.. It has low acid sensitivity.
   3761..4477    +  CDS            mVenus: mVenus is a basic (constitutively fluorescent) yellow fluorescent protein published in 2006, derived from Aequorea victoria. It is reported to be a rapidly-maturing monomer with moderate acid sensitivity.
   5132..5215    +  CDS            large T antigen (fragment): large T antigen from SV40 (simian virus 40)
   5238..5359    +  polyA_signal   SV40 poly(A) signal: SV40 polyadenylation signal
   5393..5821    -  rep_origin     f1 ori (sequence partly withheld): f1 bacteriophage origin of replication; arrow indicates direction of (+) strand synthesis
   5848..5952    +  promoter       AmpR promoter: bla
   5954..6311    +  promoter       SV40 promoter: SV40 enhancer and early promoter
   6346..7140    +  CDS            NeoR/KanR: aminoglycoside phosphotransferase from Tn5; aph(3')-II (or nptII); confers resistance to neomycin, kanamycin, and G418 (Geneticin®)
   7161..7313    +  CDS            ble (fragment): BLE_KLEPN - Experimental evidence at protein level: Swiss-Prot protein existence level 1. Binding protein with a strong affinity to the bleomycin family of antibiotics. Binds to CL990; an antimitotic-antibiotic compound. From Klebsiella pneumoniae.
   7372..7419    +  polyA_signal   HSV TK poly(A) signal: herpes simplex virus thymidine kinase polyadenylation signal (Cole and Stacy, 1985)
   7510..7526    -  polyA_signal   bGH poly(A) signal (fragment): bovine growth hormone polyadenylation signal
>Addgene plasmid #101300 | aCat DeltaTS (delta570 to 670 aa in aCat TS WT) | addgene full sequence | sequence record 246103 | Addgene NGS Result
TCAAAGGATCTTCTTGAGATCCTTTTTTTCTGCGCGTAATCTGCTGCTTGCAAACAAAAAAACCACCGCT
ACCAGCGGTGGTTTGTTTGCCGGATCAAGAGCTACCAACTCTTTTTCCGAAGGTAACTGGCTTCAGCAGA
GCGCAGATACCAAATACTGTTCTTCTAGTGTAGCCGTAGTTAGGCCACCACTTCAAGAACTCTGTAGCAC
CGCCTACATACCTCGCTCTGCTAATCCTGTTACCAGTGGCTGCTGCCAGTGGCGATAAGTCGTGTCTTAC
CGGGTTGGACTCAAGACGATAGTTACCGGATAAGGCGCAGCGGTCGGGCTGAACGGGGGGTTCGTGCACA
CAGCCCAGCTTGGAGCGAACGACCTACACCGAACTGAGATACCTACAGCGTGAGCTATGAGAAAGCGCCA
CGCTTCCCGAAGGGAGAAAGGCGGACAGGTATCCGGTAAGCGGCAGGGTCGGAACAGGAGAGCGCACGAG
GGAGCTTCCAGGGGGAAACGCCTGGTATCTTTATAGTCCTGTCGGGTTTCGCCACCTCTGACTTGAGCGT
CGATTTTTGTGATGCTCGTCAGGGGGGCGGAGCCTATGGAAAAACGCCAGCAACGCGGCCTTTTTACGGT
TCCTGGCCTTTTGCTGGCCTTTTGCTCACATGTTCTTTCCTGCGTTATCCCCTGATTCTGTGGATAACCG
TATTACCGCCATGCATTAGTTATTAATAGTAATCAATTACGGGGTCATTAGTTCATAGCCCATATATGGA
GTTCCGCGTTACATAACTTACGGTAAATGGCCCGCCTGGCTGACCGCCCAACGACCCCCGCCCATTGACG
TCAATAATGACGTATGTTCCCATAGTAACGCCAATAGGGACTTTCCATTGACGTCAATGGGTGGAGTATT
TACGGTAAACTGCCCACTTGGCAGTACATCAAGTGTATCATATGCCAAGTACGCCCCCTATTGACGTCAA
TGACGGTAAATGGCCCGCCTGGCATTATGCCCAGTACATGACCTTATGGGACTTTCCTACTTGGCAGTAC
ATCTACGTATTAGTCATCGCTATTACCATGGTGATGCGGTTTTGGCAGTACATCAATGGGCGTGGATAGC
GGTTTGACTCACGGGGATTTCCAAGTCTCCACCCCATTGACGTCAATGGGAGTTTGTTTTGGCACCAAAA
TCAACGGGACTTTCCAAAATGTCGTAACAACTCCGCCCCATTGACGCAAATGGGCGGTAGGCGTGTACGG
TGGGAGGTCTATATAAGCAGAGCTGGTTTAGTGAACCGTCAGATCCGCTAGCATGACTGCCGTCCACGCA
GGCAACATAAACTTCAAATGGGACCCCAAAAGTCTGGAGATTAGGACTCTGGCTGTTGAAAGACTGTTGG
AGCCTCTTGTTACACAGGTTACAACCCTGGTAAACACCAATAGTAAAGGGCCGTCTAATAAAAAGAGAGG
CCGTTCTAAGAAGGCCCATGTTTTGGCTGCATCTGTTGAACAAGCAACTGAGAATTTCTTGGAAAAGGGG
GATAAAATTGCAAAAGAGAGCCAGTTTCTCAAGGAGGAGCTTGTGGTTGCTGTAGAAGATGTTCGAAAAC
AAGGAGATTTGATGAAGAGCGCTGCTGGGGAGTTTGCAGATGATCCATGCTCTTCTGTGAAGCGAGGCAA
CATGGTCCGGGCAGCTCGAGCTTTGCTCTCTGCCGTCACCCGGCTGCTGATTCTGGCTGACATGGCAGAT
GTCTACAAATTACTTGTTCAGCTGAAAGTTGTGGAAGATGGTATATTGAAACTGAGGAATGCTGGCAATG
AACAAGACTTAGGGATACAGTACAAAGCTCTGAAACCAGAAGTAGATAAGCTGAACATCATGGCAGCAAA
AAGACAACAGGAACTAAAAGATGTGGGCAATCGTGATCAGATGGCTGCAGCTAGAGGAATCCTGCAGAAA
AATGTTCCAATCCTCTATACTGCATCCCAGGCATGTCTACAACACCCTGATGTTGCAGCCTATAAGGCCA
ACCGGGACTTGATATACAAGCAGCTGCAGCAGGCCGTCACAGGAATTTCTAATGCAGCCCAGGCTACTGC
ATCAGATGATGCTGCCCAGCACCAGGGTGGCAGTGGCGGAGAGCTGGCATACGCTCTCAACAACTTTGAT
AAACAAATCATTGTGGACCCCTTGAGCTTCAGCGAGGAGCGCTTTAGGCCGTCCCTGGAGGAGCGCCTGG
AAAGCATTATTAGTGGGGCTGCCCTGATGGCTGACTCATCCTGCACACGTGATGACCGTCGGGAGCGCAT
TGTGGCAGAGTGTAATGCTGTCCGCCAGGCTCTACAGGACCTGCTCTCAGAATACATGGGCAACGCTGGA
CGTAAAGAAAGAAGTGATGCACTCAACTCTGCAATAGATAAAATGACCAAGAAGACCAGGGACTTGCGTA
GACAGCTTCGCAAAGCTGTCATGGACCACGTATCAGATTCTTTCCTGGAGACCAATGTCCCTCTATTAGT
ACTGATTGAAGCTGCAAAGAATGGAAATGAGAAAGAAGTTAAGGAATATGCCCAAGTTTTTCGTGAACAT
GCCAACAAACTGATTGAGGTTGCCAACCTGGCCTGTTCAATCTCCAACAATGAAGAAGGCGTGAAGCTTG
TCCGAATGTCTGCAAGCCAGTTAGAAGCGCTGTGTCCTCAGGTTATCAATGCTGCATTGGCGTTGGCAGC
AAAGCCGCAGAGTAAACTGGCCCAAGAGAACATGGATCTTTTTAAAGAGCAATGGGAAAAGCAAGTCCGT
GTTCTCACAGATGCTGTTGATGACATTACTTCCATCGATTCCCGGGCGATCATGGCTCAGCTTCCTCAGG
AGCAAAAAGCAAAGATTGCAGAACAGGTGGCCAGTTTCCAGGAAGAGAAGAGCAAGCTCGAGATGGTGAG
CAAGGGCGAGGAGACCACAATGGGCGTAATCAAGCCCGACATGAAGATCAAGCTGAAGATGGAGGGCAAC
GTGAATGGCCACGCCTTCGTGATCGAGGGCGAGGGCGAGGGCAAGCCCTACGACGGCACCAACACCATCA
ACCTGGAGGTGAAGGAGGGAGCCCCCCTGCCCTTCTCCTACGACATTCTGACCACCGCGTTCGCCTACGG
CAACAGGGCCTTCACCAAGTACCCCGACGACATCCCCAACTACTTCAAGCAGTCCTTCCCCGAGGGCTAC
TCTTGGGAGCGCACCATGACCTTCGAGGACAAGGGCATCGTGAAGGTGAAGTCCGACATCTCCATGGAGG
AGGACTCCTTCATCTACGAGATACACCTCAAGGGCGAGAACTTCCCCCCCAACGGCCCCGTGATGCAGAA
GAAGACCACCGGCTGGGACGCCTCCACCGAGAGGATGTACGTGCGCGACGGCGTGCTGAAGGGCGACGTC
AAGCACAAGCTGCTGCTGGAGGGCGGCGGCCACCACCGCGTTGACTTCAAGACCATCTACAGGGCCAAGA
AGGCGGTGAAGCTGCCCGACTATCACTTTGTGGACCACCGCATCGAGATCCTGAACCACGACAAGGACTA
CAACAAGGTGACCGTTTACGAGAGCGCCGTGGCCCGCAACTCCACCGACGGCATGGACGAGCTGTACAAG
GGGCCAGGTGGTGCAGGGCCAGGTGGTGCAGGGCCAGGTGGTGCAGGGCCAGGTGGTGCAGGGCCCGGTG
GTGCAGGTCCAGGTGGTGCAGGTCCAGGTGGTGCAGGTCCAGGTGGTGCTATGGTGAGCAAGGGCGAGGA
GCTGTTCACCGGGGTGGTGCCCATCCTGGTCGAGCTGGACGGCGACGTAAACGGCCACAAGTTCAGCGTG
TCCGGCGAGGGCGAGGGCGATGCCACCTACGGCAAGCTGACCCTGAAGCTGATCTGCACCACCGGCAAGC
TGCCCGTGCCCTGGCCCACCCTCGTGACCACCCTGGGCTACGGCCTGCAGTGCTTCGCCCGCTACCCCGA
CCACATGAAGCAGCACGACTTCTTCAAGTCCGCCATGCCCGAAGGCTACGTCCAGGAGCGCACCATCTTC
TTCAAGGACGACGGCAACTACAAGACCCGCGCCGAGGTGAAGTTCGAGGGCGACACCCTGGTGAACCGCA
TCGAGCTGAAGGGCATCGACTTCAAGGAGGACGGCAACATCCTGGGGCACAAGCTGGAGTACAACTACAA
CAGCCACAACGTCTATATCACCGCCGACAAGCAGAAGAACGGCATCAAGGCCAACTTCAAGATCCGCCAC
AACATCGAGGACGGCGGCGTGCAGCTCGCCGACCACTACCAGCAGAACACCCCCATCGGCGACGGCCCCG
TGCTGCTGCCCGACAACCACTACCTGAGCTACCAGTCCAAACTGAGCAAAGACCCCAACGAGAAGCGCGA
TCACATGGTCCTGCTGGAGTTCGTGACCGCCGCCGGGATCACTCTCGGCATGGACGAGCTGTACAAGGCG
GCCGCGCTGGATGCTGAAGTGTCCAAGTGGGATGACAGTGGCAATGACATCATTGTGCTGGCCAAGCAGA
TGTGCATGATCATGATGGAGATGACCGACTTCACCCGAGGCAAAGGTCCACTCAAAAACACCTCTGACGT
GATCAGTGCTGCCAAGAAAATTGCGGAGGCGGGATCCAGGATGGACAAGCTCGGCCGGACCATCGCAGAC
CATTGCCCAGACTCGGCATGCAAGCAGGACCTGCTGGCCTACCTTCAGCGCATCGCTCTCTACTGCCACC
AGCTCAACATCTGCAGCAAAGTCAAGGCTGAAGTACAGAACCTTGGTGGAGAGCTGGTCGTCTCTGGGGT
GGACAGCGCCATGTCCCTGATCCAGGCGGCCAAGAACTTGATGAATGCTGTTGTGCAGACAGTGAAGGCG
TCCTACGTGGCTTCCACCAAATACCAGAAGTCACAGGGGATGGCTTCCTTGAACCTTCCTGCTGTGTCAT
GGAAGATGAAGGCCCCTGAGAAGAAGCCGTTGGTGAAGAGAGAGAAGCAGGATGAGACGCAGACCAAGAT
TAAACGAGCTTCTCAGAAGAAACACGTGAACCCAGTGCAGGCCCTGAGCGAGTTCAAAGCCATGGACAGC
ATCTGAGCGGCCGCGACTCTAGATCATAATCAGCCATACCACATTTGTAGAGGTTTTACTTGCTTTAAAA
AACCTCCCACACCTCCCCCTGAACCTGAAACATAAAATGAATGCAATTGTTGTTGTTAACTTGTTTATTG
CAGCTTATAATGGTTACAAATAAAGCAATAGCATCACAAATTTCACAAATAAAGCATTTTTTTCACTGCA
TTCTAGTTGTGGTTTGTCCAAACTCATCAATGTATCTTAAGGCGTAAATTGTAAGCGTTAATATTTTGTT
AAAATTCGCGTTAAATTTTTGTTAAATCAGCTCATTTTTTAACCAATAGGCCGAAATCGGCAAAATCCCT
TATAAATCAAAAGAATAGACCGAGATAGGGT
[37 nt withheld, positions 5492-5528]
AAAGAACGTGGACTCCAACGTCAAAGG
[49 nt withheld, positions 5556-5604]
T
[91 nt withheld, positions 5606-5696]
G
[124 nt withheld, positions 5698-5821]
CAGGTGGCACTTTTCGGGGAAATGTGCGCGGAACCCCTATTTGTTTATTTTTCTAAATACATTCAAATAT
GTATCCGCTCATGAGACAATAACCCTGATAAATGCTTCAATAATATTGAAAAAGGAAGAGTCCTGAGGCG
GAAAGAACCAGCTGTGGAATGTGTGTCAGTTAGGGTGTGGAAAGTCCCCAGGCTCCCCAGCAGGCAGAAG
TATGCAAAGCATGCATCTCAATTAGTCAGCAACCAGGTGTGGAAAGTCCCCAGGCTCCCCAGCAGGCAGA
AGTATGCAAAGCATGCATCTCAATTAGTCAGCAACCATAGTCCCGCCCCTAACTCCGCCCATCCCGCCCC
TAACTCCGCCCAGTTCCGCCCATTCTCCGCCCCATGGCTGACTAATTTTTTTTATTTATGCAGAGGCCGA
GGCCGCCTCGGCCTCTGAGCTATTCCAGAAGTAGTGAGGAGGCTTTTTTGGAGGCCTAGGCTTTTGCAAA
GATCGATCAAGAGACAGGATGAGGATCGTTTCGCATGATTGAACAAGATGGATTGCACGCAGGTTCTCCG
GCCGCTTGGGTGGAGAGGCTATTCGGCTATGACTGGGCACAACAGACAATCGGCTGCTCTGATGCCGCCG
TGTTCCGGCTGTCAGCGCAGGGGCGCCCGGTTCTTTTTGTCAAGACCGACCTGTCCGGTGCCCTGAATGA
ACTGCAAGACGAGGCAGCGCGGCTATCGTGGCTGGCCACGACGGGCGTTCCTTGCGCAGCTGTGCTCGAC
GTTGTCACTGAAGCGGGAAGGGACTGGCTGCTATTGGGCGAAGTGCCGGGGCAGGATCTCCTGTCATCTC
ACCTTGCTCCTGCCGAGAAAGTATCCATCATGGCTGATGCAATGCGGCGGCTGCATACGCTTGATCCGGC
TACCTGCCCATTCGACCACCAAGCGAAACATCGCATCGAGCGAGCACGTACTCGGATGGAAGCCGGTCTT
GTCGATCAGGATGATCTGGACGAAGAGCATCAGGGGCTCGCGCCAGCCGAACTGTTCGCCAGGCTCAAGG
CGAGCATGCCCGACGGCGAGGATCTCGTCGTGACCCATGGCGATGCCTGCTTGCCGAATATCATGGTGGA
AAATGGCCGCTTTTCTGGATTCATCGACTGTGGCCGGCTGGGTGTGGCGGACCGCTATCAGGACATAGCG
TTGGCTACCCGTGATATTGCTGAAGAGCTTGGCGGCGAATGGGCTGACCGCTTCCTCGTGCTTTACGGTA
TCGCCGCTCCCGATTCGCAGCGCATCGCCTTCTATCGCCTTCTTGACGAGTTCTTCTGAGCGGGACTCTG
GGGTTCGAAATGACCGACCAAGCGACGCCCAACCTGCCATCACGAGATTTCGATTCCACCGCCGCCTTCT
ATGAAAGGTTGGGCTTCGGAATCGTTTTCCGGGACGCCGGCTGGATGATCCTCCAGCGCGGGGATCTCAT
GCTGGAGTTCTTCGCCCACCCTAGGGGGAGGCTAACTGAAACACGGAAGGAGACAATACCGGAAGGAACC
CGCGCTATGACGGCAATAAAAAGACAGAATAAAACGCACGGTGTTGGGTCGTTTGTTCATAAACGCGGGG
TTCGGTCCCAGGGCTGGCACTCTGTCGATACCCCACCGAGACCCCATTGGGGCCAATACGCCCGCGTTTC
TTCCTTTTCCCCACCCCACCCCCCAAGTTCGGGTGAAGGCCCAGGGCTCGCAGCCAACGTCGGGGCGGCA
GGCCCTGCCATAGCCTCAGGTTACTCATATATACTTTAGATTGATTTAAAACTTCATTTTTAATTTAAAA
GGATCTAGGTGAAGATCCTTTTTGATAATCTCATGACCAAAATCCCTTAACGTGAGTTTTCGTTCCACTG
AGCGTCAGACCCCGTAGAAAAGA
